Addgene plasmid #47342: pCMV10/3xflag-Clock V315R
Purpose: Mutation used for co-IPs
Depositing lab: Joseph Takahashi. Depositing organization: University of Texas Southwestern Medical Center. Publication: Crystal structure of the heterodimeric CLOCK:BMAL1 transcriptional activator complex. Huang N, Chelliah Y, Shan Y, Taylor CA, Yoo SH, Partch C, Green CB, Zhang H, Takahashi JS. Science. 2012 Jul 13;337(6091):189-94. doi: 10.1126/science.1222804. Epub 2012 May 31. PubMed 22653727.
Backbone
  Vector backbone: pCMV103Xflag
  Backbone manufacturer: sigma
  Vector type: Mammalian Expression
Growth in bacteria
  Bacterial resistance: Ampicillin, 100 μg/mL
  Growth temperature: 37°C
  Growth strain: DH5alpha
  Copy number: Unknown
Gene/Insert
  Gene/Insert name: Clock
  Species: M. musculus (mouse)
  Mutation: V315R
  Entrez Gene: Clock (a.k.a. 5330400M04Rik, KAT13D)
  Promoter: CMV
  Tag / fusion protein: 3x Flag
  Cloning method: Restriction Enzyme; 5′ cloning site NotI (not destroyed); 3′ cloning site BglII (not destroyed)
  Sequencing primers: 5′ CMV-F
Terms and licenses: Academic/Nonprofit Terms; Industry Terms: Not Available to Industry
How to cite: pCMV10/3xflag-Clock V315R was a gift from Joseph Takahashi (Addgene plasmid # 47342 ; http://n2t.net/addgene:47342 ; RRID:Addgene_47342)
