[The description below was written by a language model from this plasmid's Addgene catalogue record.]
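Description:
pCMV10/3xflag-Clock V315R is a mammalian expression plasmid built on a commercial CMV-driven 3xFLAG backbone (recorded as pCMV103Xflag). It is propagated in E. coli under ampicillin selection. The record lists the copy number as unknown and gives no feature table, so the origin of replication, polyadenylation signal and any mammalian selection marker are not documented here.

The insert is mouse Clock, encoding the bHLH-PAS transcription factor that heterodimerises with BMAL1 to form the core activator of the circadian clock. It was cloned by restriction digestion between NotI and BglII sites, both of which remain intact, so the insert can be excised or exchanged. Transcription is driven by the CMV promoter, a strong constitutive promoter in most mammalian cell lines. The protein is fused to a 3xFLAG epitope, three tandem FLAG copies that give sensitive detection and efficient capture with anti-FLAG antibodies. The record does not say at which terminus the tag sits.

The coding sequence carries a single substitution, V315R, replacing a hydrophobic valine with a charged arginine. The stated purpose is use in co-immunoprecipitation experiments, and the plasmid comes from a structural study of the CLOCK:BMAL1 heterodimer. This fits a mutant designed to test how a specific residue contributes to partner binding, although the record does not describe the mutation's effect. In typical use, the construct would be transiently transfected into mammalian cells, the tagged CLOCK variant pulled down through the FLAG epitope, and associated proteins compared with those recovered with wild-type CLOCK.
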