>Addgene plasmid #47342 | pCMV10/3xflag-Clock V315R | addgene partial sequence | sequence record 69260 | cmv-fwd
AACCGTCAGAATTAACCATGGACTACAAAGACCATGACGGTGATTATAAAGATCATGACATCGATTACAA
GGATGACGATGACAAGCTTGCGGCCGCGATGGTGTTTACCGTAAGCTGTAGTAAAATGAGCTCAATTGTT
GACAGAGATGACAGTAGTATTTTTGATGGATTGGTGGAAGAAGATGACAAGGACAAAGCAAAAAGAGTAT
CTAGAAACAAATCAGAAAAGAAACGTAGAGATCAGTTCAATGTCCTCATTAAGGAGCTGGGGTCTATGCT
TCCTGGTAACGCGAGAAAGATGGACAAGTCTACTGTTCTACAGAAGAGCATTGATTTTTTGCGCAAACAT
AAAGAGACCACTGCACAGTCAGATGCTAGTGAGATTCGACAGGACTGGAAACCCACATTCCTTAGTAATG
AAGAGTTTACACAGTTAATGTTAGAGGCTCTTGATGGTTTTTTTTTAGCGATCATGACAGATGGAAGTAT
AATATATGTATCTGAGAGTGTAACTTCGTTACTTGAACATTTACCATCTGATCTTGTGGATCAAAGTATA
TTTAATTTTATCCCAGAGGGAGAACATTCAGAGGTTTATAAGATACTCTCTACTCATCTGCTGGAAAGTG
ACTCATTAACCCCTGAGTACTTAAAATCAAAAAATCAGTTAGAATTCTGTTGTCACATGCTTCGAGGAAC
AATAGACCCAAAGGAGCCATCCACCTATGAATATGTGAGATTTATAGGAAATTTTAAATCTTTAACCAGT
GTATCAACTTCAACACACAATGGTTTTGAAGGAACTATACAACGCACACATAGGCCTTCTTATGAAGATA
GAGTTTGTTTTGTAGCTACTGTCAGATTAGCTACACCTCAGTTCATCA
