>Addgene plasmid #47342 | pCMV10/3xflag-Clock V315R | addgene partial sequence | sequence record 71561 | mClock-F 5'-GTCACATGCTTCGAGGAACA-3'
ATTTATAGGAAATTTTAAATCTTTAACCAGTGTATCAACTTCAACACACAATGGTTTTGAAGGAACTATA
CAACGCACACATAGGCCTTCTTATGAAGATAGAGTTTGTTTTGTAGCTACTGTCAGATTAGCTACACCTC
AGTTCATCAAGGAAATGTGTACTGTTGAAGAACCAAATGAAGAGTTTACATCTAGACACAGTTTAGAATG
GAAGTTTCTATTTTTAGATCACAGGGCACCACCAATAATAGGCTATTTGCCATTTGAAGTCTTGGGAACA
TCAGGCTATGATTACTATCATCGCGATGACCTAGAAAATCTGGCAAAATGTCACGAGCACTTAATGCAAT
ATGGAAAAGGCAAATCGTGTTACTATAGATTCCTGACCAAAGGCCAGCAGTGGATATGGCTTCAGACTCA
TTATTATATTACTTACCATCAGTGGAATTCAAGGCCAGAGTTCATTGTTTGTACTCACACTGTAGTAAGT
TATGCAGAAGTTAGGGCTGAAAGACGGCGAGAACTTGGCATTGAAGAGTCTCTTCCTGAGACAGCTGCTG
ACAAAAGCCAAGATTCTGGGTCTGACAATCGTATCAACACAGTGAGTCTCAAGGAAGCACTGGAAAGGTT
TGATCACAGCCCAACTCCTTCTGCCTCCTCTAGAAGCTCACGAAAGTCATCTCACACCGCAGTCTCAGAC
CCTTCCTCCACACCGACAAAGATCCCTACTGATACTAGCACTCCTCCCAGACAGCATTTGCCAGCTCATG
AAAAGATGACACAGCGGAGGTCGTCCTTCAGCAGTCAGTCCATAAACTCCCAGTCAGTTGGTCCATCATT
AACACAGCCAGCGATGTCTCA
